>Addgene plasmid #199019 | pGL0_124 [ORI_BC_24] | addgene full sequence | sequence record 397953 | Addgene NGS Result
CCGGAATCTATTGGCCTATGTCACTGAAACTATCCAAACACCCCATGTCGATACTGAACGTATCGACGCA
TACCTCCTTCCTTGAAAACGCACAATCAAGGTCTCGGTCAGGGTCACGCGTAGGACGCGTCGAGTAGGGT
TCTCCGTATGTCATCTCAGCGTTCCGCAGCCACACGCCGTGTGAAGCTGGGGAGTGAGACCAGTCCTTAC
CTGAAGAATAAGTGTCAGCCAGTGTAACCCGATGAGGAACCCAAAAGGCGAACCGGGCCAGACAACCCGG
CGGTATCGCACTCAAAGCCGAGGCTAGGTGGAGGCTCAGTGATGATAAGTCTGCGATGGTGGATGCATGT
GTCATGGTCATAGCTGTTTCCTGTGTGAAATTGTTATCCGCTCAGAGGGCACAATCCTATTCCGCGCTAT
CCGACAATCTCCAAGACATTAGGTGGAGTTCAGTTCGGCGTATGGCATATGTCGCTGGAAAGAACATGTG
AGCAAAAGGCCAGCAAAAGGCCAGGAACCGTAAAAAGGCCGCGTTGCTGGCGTTTTTCCATAGGCTCCGC
CCCCCTGACGAGCATCACAAAAATCGACGCTCAAGTCAGAGGTGGCGAAACCCGACAGGACTATAAAGAT
ACCAGGCGTTTCCCCCTGGAAGCTCCCTCGTGCGCTCTCCTGTTCCGACCCTGCCGCTTACCGGATACCT
GTCCGCCTTTCTCCCTTCGGGAAGCGTGGCGCTTTCTCATAGCTCACGCTGTAGGTATCTCAGTTCGGTG
TAGGTCGTTCGCTCCAAGCTGGGCTGTGTGCACGAACCCCCCGTTCAGCCCGACCGCTGCGCCTTATCCG
GTAACTATCGTCTTGAGTCCAACCCGGTAAGACACGACTTATCGCCACTGGCAGCAGCCACTGGTAACAG
GATTAGCAGAGCGAGGTATGTAGGCGGTGCTACAGAGTTCTTGAAGTGGTGGCCTAACTACGGCTACACT
AGAAGAACAGTATTTGGTATCTGCGCTCTGCTGAAGCCAGTTACCTTCGGAAAAAGAGTTGGTAGCTCTT
GATCCGGCAAACAAACCACCGCTGGTAGCGGTGGTTTTTTTGTTTGCAAGCAGCAGATTACGCGCAGAAA
AAAAGGATCTCAAGAAGATCCTTTGATCTTTTCTACGGGGTCTGACGCTCTATTCAACAAAGCCGCCGTC
CCGTCAAGTCAGCGTAAATGGGTAGGGGGCTTCAAATCGTCCCCCCATACGATATAAGTTGTTACTAGTG
CTTGGATTCTCACCAATAAAAAACGCCCGGCGGCAACCGAGCGTTCTGAACAAATCCAGATGGAGTTCTG
AGGTCATTACTGGATCTATCAACAGGAGTCCAAGCGAGCTCGATATCAAATTACGCCCCGCCCTGCCACT
CATCGCAGTACTGTTGTAATTCATTAAGCATTCTGCCGACATGGAAGCCATCACAAACGGCATGATGAAC
CTGAATCGCCAGCGGCATCAGCACCTTGTCGCCTTGCGTATAATATTTGCCCATGGTGAAAACGGGGGCG
AAGAAGTTGTCCATATTGGCCACGTTTAAATCAAAACTGGTGAAACTCACCCAGGGATTGGCTGAGACGA
AAAACATATTCTCAATAAACCCTTTAGGGAAATAGGCCAGGTTTTCACCGTAACACGCCACATCTTGCGA
ATATATGTGTAGAAACTGCCGGAAATCGTCGTGGTATTCACTCCAGAGCGATGAAAACGTTTCAGTTTGC
TCATGGAAAACGGTGTAACAAGGGTGAACACTATCCCATATCACCAGCTCACCGTCTTTCATTGCCATAC
GAAATTCCGGATGAGCATTCATCAGGCGGGCAAGAATGTGAATAAAGGCCGGATAAAACTTGTGCTTATT
TTTCTTTACGGTCTTTAAAAAGGCCGTAATATCCAGCTGAACGGTCTGGTTATAGGTACATTGAGCAACT
GACTGAAATGCCTCAAAATGTTCTTTACGATGCCATTGGGATATATCAACGGTGGTATATCCAGTGATTT
TTTTCTCCATTTTAGCTTCCTTAGCTCCTGAAAATCTCGATAACTCAAAAAATACGCCCGGTAGTGATCT
TATTTCATTATGGTGAAAGTTGGAACCTCTTACGTGCCGATCAACGTCTCATTGATACCTGAAACAAAAC
CCATCGTACGGCCAAGGAAGTCTCCAATAACTGTGATCCACCACAAGCGCCAGGGTTTTCCCAGTCACGA
CGTTGTAAAACGACGGCCAGTCATGCATAATCCGCACGCATCTGGAATAAGGAAGTGCCATTCCGCCTGA
CCT
Features (pLannotate 1.2.2; 6 found; start..end, strand, type, name):
    379..394     -  protein_bind   lac operator (fragment): The lac repressor binds to the lac operator to inhibit transcription in E. coli. This inhibition can be relieved by adding lactose or isopropyl-β-D-thiogalactopyranoside (IPTG). lac repressor encoded by lacI
    545..1133    -  rep_origin     ori: high-copy-number ColE1/pMB1/pBR322/pUC origin of replication
   1266..1360    -  terminator     lambda t0 terminator: transcription terminator from phage lambda
   1384..2040    -  CDS            cat: CAT_ECOLX - Experimental evidence at protein level: Swiss-Prot protein existence level 1. This enzyme is an effector of chloramphenicol resistance in bacteria. From Escherichia coli. This protein is used as a marker in many commonly used cloning vectors, such as pACYC184.
   2041..2143    -  promoter       cat promoter: promoter of the E. coli cat gene encoding chloramphenicol acetyltransferase
   2218..2261    -  CDS            lacZα (fragment): LacZα fragment of β-galactosidase; lacZ fragment
