[The description below was written by a language model from this plasmid's Addgene catalogue record and pLannotate feature annotations shown in this document.]
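Description:
pGL0_124 [ORI_BC_24] is a small (about 2.3 kb) synthetic-biology plasmid built on the pGLDV_17 backbone and catalogued simply as a "Level 0 part", that is, a storage vector holding a single basic building block for a hierarchical, modular DNA assembly scheme. It is maintained in E. coli at high copy through a ColE1/pMB1/pUC-type origin of replication. Selection is with chloramphenicol, conferred by a cat (chloramphenicol acetyltransferase) gene expressed from its native cat promoter and followed by the phage lambda t0 transcription terminator.

The stored part is a synthetic insert named ORI_BC_24. The record does not define it further and automated annotation did not recognise it as a feature, so its position, length and content are not stated. The name and the associated work, a high-throughput framework for identifying functional origins of replication in non-model bacteria, suggest it is a barcode element meant to be paired with origin-of-replication parts so that pooled constructs can be distinguished, but that is an inference rather than a stated fact. The only other annotated elements are short fragments of a lac operator and of lacZα. These are probably remnants of a lacZα screening cassette in the parent vector that the part replaced, and nothing indicates they are functional here. The cloning method is listed as unknown. The plasmid carries no expression cassette or reporter of its own, and serves as a source of the ORI_BC_24 part for assembly into higher-level constructs.
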