Addgene plasmid #199019: pGL0_124 [ORI_BC_24]
Purpose: Level 0 part
Depositing lab: Charlie Gilbert & Nili Ostrov & Cultivarium Tools. Depositing organization: Cultivarium, Convergent Research. Publication: A scalable framework for high-throughput identification of functional origins of replication in non-model bacteria. Gilbert C, Brumwell SL, Crits-Christoph A, Kang SC, Martin-Moldes Z, Alsharif W, Esmurria A, Nguyen M-A, Lee HH, Ostrov N. bioRxiv 2023.05.19.541510 10.1101/2023.05.19.541510.
Backbone
  Vector backbone: pGLDV_17
  Vector type: Synthetic Biology
Growth in bacteria
  Bacterial resistance: Chloramphenicol, 25 μg/mL
  Growth temperature: 37°C
  Growth strain: E. coli Twist 10B
  Copy number: High Copy
Gene/Insert
  Gene/Insert name: ORI_BC_24
  Species: Synthetic
  Cloning method: Unknown
Terms and licenses: Academic/Nonprofit Terms; Industry Terms: Not Available to Industry
How to cite: pGL0_124 [ORI_BC_24] was a gift from Charlie Gilbert & Nili Ostrov & Cultivarium Tools (Addgene plasmid # 199019 ; http://n2t.net/addgene:199019 ; RRID:Addgene_199019)
